Addgene plasmid #1437: pPD20_97
Purpose: (Empty Backbone)
Depositing lab: Andrew Fire. Depositing organization: Carnegie Institution for Science.
Backbone
  Vector backbone: Unknown
  Backbone size (bp): 8261
  Vector type: Worm Expression
Growth in bacteria
  Bacterial resistance: Ampicillin, 100 μg/mL
  Growth temperature: 37°C
  Growth strain: DH5alpha
  Copy number: Unknown
Gene/Insert
  Gene/Insert name: None
  Tag / fusion protein: myo2-1090, myo25', IVSA, SV40NLS, lacZN, lacZC
  Cloning method: Restriction Enzyme
Terms and licenses: Academic/Nonprofit Terms; Industry Terms: Not Available to Industry
Depositor comments: See Fire Lab Vector Kit Documentation 1995. Fire Lab Miniprep Number pPD20.97, Ligation number NONE.
How to cite: pPD20_97 was a gift from Andrew Fire (Addgene plasmid # 1437 ; http://n2t.net/addgene:1437 ; RRID:Addgene_1437)
