[The description below was written by a language model from this plasmid's Addgene catalogue record and pLannotate feature annotations shown in this document.]
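Description:
pPD20_97 is a worm (Caenorhabditis elegans) expression plasmid of roughly 8.3 kb from the 1995 Fire Lab vector kit. It is catalogued as an empty backbone with no separate insert, and the parent backbone is listed as unknown. In E. coli it replicates from a ColE1/pMB1-type origin and is selected with ampicillin through the bla (AmpR) gene and its own promoter. Leftover bacterial vector sequences are also annotated: short rop and bom fragments, a lacI fragment, the CAP site, the lac promoter and operator, and pieces of the pUC18/19 polylinker. Together these point to a pUC/pBR322-style cloning vector skeleton.

The catalogue lists the functional modules as myo2-1090, myo25', IVSA, SV40NLS, lacZN and lacZC. These names suggest upstream and 5' sequences from the myo-2 gene, followed by a synthetic intron, an SV40 nuclear localization signal, and the N- and C-terminal portions of E. coli lacZ. The feature table agrees with this layout. It shows an unannotated stretch of about 1.3 kb between the polylinker remnants and the reporter, where the worm 5' sequences would presumably lie. Next comes a short trpS-derived fragment directly ahead of a roughly 3 kb β-galactosidase coding region. A short C. elegans match (aex-5 fragment) is annotated downstream of lacZ and may be part of a 3' region, but the record does not identify a 3' UTR or terminator.

The result would be a nuclear-targeted β-galactosidase reporter, with the intron expected to improve expression in worms and the nuclear signal making individual stained cells easier to identify. The record does not state a specific application. The design fits use as a lacZ reporter or control in transgenic worms, or as a starting point for building related fusions.
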