Features (pLannotate 1.2.2; 14 found; start..end, strand, type, name):
     18..55      -  misc_feature   MCS (fragment): pUC18/19 multiple cloning site
     56..77      -  misc_feature   MCS (fragment): pUC18/19 multiple cloning site
   1361..1444    +  CDS            trpS (fragment): SYW_ECOLI - Experimental evidence at protein level: Swiss-Prot protein existence level 1. Catalyzes the attachment of tryptophan to tRNA(Trp). Amino acylates tRNA(Trp) with both L- and D-tryptophan, although D-tryptophan is a poor substrate (PubMed:10918062). From Escherichia coli (strain K12).
   1451..4498    +  CDS            lacZ: β-galactosidase; lacZ
   5001..5153    +  CDS            aex-5 (fragment): AEX5_CAEEL - Also known as kpc-3 From Caenorhabditis elegans.
   5800..5835    +  CDS            rop (fragment): Rop protein, which maintains plasmids at low copy number; rop
   5937..6036    +  misc_feature   bom (fragment): basis of mobility region from pBR322
   6134..6238    +  promoter       AmpR promoter: bla
   6239..7099    +  CDS            AmpR: β-lactamase; bla; confers resistance to ampicillin, carbenicillin, and related antibiotics
   7270..7858    +  rep_origin     ori: high-copy-number ColE1/pMB1/pBR322/pUC origin of replication
   8041..8133    +  CDS            lacI (fragment): lac repressor; lacI; The lac repressor binds to the lac operator to inhibit transcription in E. coli. This inhibition can be relieved by adding lactose or isopropyl-β-D-thiogalactopyranoside (IPTG).
   8146..8167    +  protein_bind   CAP binding site: CAP binding activates transcription in the presence of cAMP. E. coli catabolite activator protein
   8182..8212    +  promoter       lac promoter: promoter for the E. coli lac operon
   8220..8236    +  protein_bind   lac operator: The lac repressor binds to the lac operator to inhibit transcription in E. coli. This inhibition can be relieved by adding lactose or isopropyl-β-D-thiogalactopyranoside (IPTG). lac repressor encoded by lacI
>Addgene plasmid #1437 | pPD20_97 | depositor full sequence | sequence record 48 | Author sequence
ATGACCATGATTACGCCAAGCTTGCATGCCTGCAGGTCGACTCTAGAGGATCCCCAGCTTGCATGCCTGC
AGGTCGAGGCATTTGAATTGGGGGTGGTGGACAGTAACTGTCTGTAATAATAATTACTCCTGACCAGGTT
GCAATTCGAGTTTTGATAAGCATAATTATACCTTGTACATTGTGGGTTTTGTGCTGTGGACGTTTTATTG
TGACATCCCCATAAGCTACAAGAACAAAAATGAAATGTAAAAGTATTGAAAACGTCGTACATTTTATATC
TGAGTAGTATCCTTTGCTTTAAATGTCCATAAAACTAATTTTATAATCAATAAAACAACGTTTGTAAATC
AACTGAGTTTACAAGTAGAGACATTGAGGGATACTTTCACTATGCTAAAGTGATAATCGACCAAATAATA
ACTTCACTTTGGTATTTATTCCTGTCTTATAAATGTTATGTATGAATTAAATTCATATGCATATGGCTCA
CTCTGACAATTTTTAATAATCTTCCAGATCAATATTGACTACCGATGCGGGTGGTCTTTTGCTTTGAATT
CTGCTGAACTTTACACCCCGAACAGCAATGTGTGCTTCAGCCTAAAAAAAAGTAAGTGTGTTAATCAGTG
CCCCCGATTCTTCATTTTTTGCCCCTCTCTCCCGTTTCGTCGGCAAAAGAAGAGAAAATAAAGATAAGTC
TCAAGATAGGTTGGTAATCGCTAAAGTGGTTGTGTGGATAAGAGTAGCAAAATGGCAGGAAGAGCACTTT
GCGCGCACACACTGTACTCATTGTTCTGGATAAAATTCTCTCGTTGTTTGCCGTCGGATGTCTGCCTCTC
TGCATTGAGCCGGCTTCTTCACTATCTTTAGTTAACCTAAAATGCCGTTTCTTTTCTCGTATCCCCACTA
TCCCGTTGAGGTTCTCTGCTCTCTTCGCTCCCTACCGCCAGCGAGCAACTATCCGTGGGGGCGCCTTGCT
CGGAAGATGGGGGGGAAGAAAGAAGATTTTTGCTATTTGCACTTGAGAAAGAGACTTTTCCTGCGTCGAT
GGTTAGAGAACAGTGTGCAGACACTTTTCAGCTACCTAGAATTACAATTGGATATCCCCGCCTCCCAATC
CACCCACCCAGGGAAAAAGAAGGGCTCGCCGAAAATCAAAGTTATCTCCAGGCTCGCGCATCCCACCGAG
CGGTTGACTTCTCTCCACCACTTTTCATTTTAACCCTCGGGGTACGGGATTGGCCAAAGGACCCAAAGGT
ATGTTTCGAATGATACTAACATAACATAGAACATTTTCAGGAGGACCCTTGGAGGGTACCGAGCTCAGAA
AAAATGACTGCTCCAAAGAAGAAGCGTAAGGTACCGGTGGGTGAAGACCAGAAACAGCACCTCGAACTGA
GCCGCGATATTGCCCAGCGTTTCAACGCGCTGTATGGCGAGATCGATCCCGTCGTTTTACAACGTCGTGA
CTGGGAAAACCCTGGCGTTACCCAACTTAATCGCCTTGCAGCACATCCCCCTTTCGCCAGCTGGCGTAAT
AGCGAAGAGGCCCGCACCGATCGCCCTTCCCAACAGTTGCGCAGCCTGAATGGCGAATGGCGCTTTGCCT
GGTTTCCGGCACCAGAAGCGGTGCCGGAAAGCTGGCTGGAGTGCGATCTTCCTGAGGCCGATACTGTCGT
CGTCCCCTCAAACTGGCAGATGCACGGTTACGATGCGCCCATCTACACCAACGTGACCTATCCCATTACG
GTCAATCCGCCGTTTGTTCCCACGGAGAATCCGACGGGTTGTTACTCGCTCACATTTAATGTTGATGAAA
GCTGGCTACAGGAAGGCCAGACGCGAATTATTTTTGATGGCGTTAACTCGGCGTTTCATCTGTGGTGCAA
CGGGCGCTGGGTCGGTTACGGCCAGGACAGTCGTTTGCCGTCTGAATTTGACCTGAGCGCATTTTTACGC
GCCGGAGAAAACCGCCTCGCGGTGATGGTGCTGCGCTGGAGTGACGGCAGTTATCTGGAAGATCAGGATA
TGTGGCGGATGAGCGGCATTTTCCGTGACGTCTCGTTGCTGCATAAACCGACTACACAAATCAGCGATTT
CCATGTTGCCACTCGCTTTAATGATGATTTCAGCCGCGCTGTACTGGAGGCTGAAGTTCAGATGTGCGGC
GAGTTGCGTGACTACCTACGGGTAACAGTTTCTTTATGGCAGGGTGAAACGCAGGTCGCCAGCGGCACCG
CGCCTTTCGGCGGTGAAATTATCGATGAGCGTGGTGGTTATGCCGATCGCGTCACACTACGTCTGAACGT
CGAAAACCCGAAACTGTGGAGCGCCGAAATCCCGAATCTCTATCGTGCGGTGGTTGAACTGCACACCGCC
GACGGCACGCTGATTGAAGCAGAAGCCTGCGATGTCGGTTTCCGCGAGGTGCGGATTGAAAATGGTCTGC
TGCTGCTGAACGGCAAGCCGTTGCTGATTCGAGGCGTTAACCGTCACGAGCATCATCCTCTGCATGGTCA
GGTCATGGATGAGCAGACGATGGTGCAGGATATCCTGCTGATGAAGCAGAACAACTTTAACGCCGTGCGC
TGTTCGCATTATCCGAACCATCCGCTGTGGTACACGCTGTGCGACCGCTACGGCCTGTATGTGGTGGATG
AAGCCAATATTGAAACCCACGGCATGGTGCCAATGAATCGTCTGACCGATGATCCGCGCTGGCTACCGGC
GATGAGCGAACGCGTAACGCGAATGGTGCAGCGCGATCGTAATCACCCGAGTGTGATCATCTGGTCGCTG
GGGAATGAATCAGGCCACGGCGCTAATCACGACGCGCTGTATCGCTGGATCAAATCTGTCGATCCTTCCC
GCCCGGTGCAGTATGAAGGCGGCGGAGCCGACACCACGGCCACCGATATTATTTGCCCGATGTACGCGCG
CGTGGATGAAGACCAGCCCTTCCCGGCTGTGCCGAAATGGTCCATCAAAAAATGGCTTTCGCTACCTGGA
GAGACGCGCCCGCTGATCCTTTGCGAATACGCCCACGCGATGGGTAACAGTCTTGGCGGTTTCGCTAAAT
ACTGGCAGGCGTTTCGTCAGTATCCCCGTTTACAGGGCGGCTTCGTCTGGGACTGGGTGGATCAGTCGCT
GATTAAATATGATGAAAACGGCAACCCGTGGTCGGCTTACGGCGGTGATTTTGGCGATACGCCGAACGAT
CGCCAGTTCTGTATGAACGGTCTGGTCTTTGCCGACCGCACGCCGCATCCAGCGCTGACGGAAGCAAAAC
ACCAGCAGCAGTTTTTCCAGTTCCGTTTATCCGGGCAAACCATCGAAGTGACCAGCGAATACCTGTTCCG
TCATAGCGATAACGAGCTCCTGCACTGGATGGTGGCGCTGGATGGTAAGCCGCTGGCAAGCGGTGAAGTG
CCTCTGGATGTCGCTCCACAAGGTAAACAGTTGATTGAACTGCCTGAACTACCGCAGCCGGAGAGCGCCG
GGCAACTCTGGCTCACAGTACGCGTAGTGCAACCGAACGCGACCGCATGGTCAGAAGCCGGGCACATCAG
CGCCTGGCAGCAGTGGCGTCTGGCGGAAAACCTCAGTGTGACGCTCCCCGCCGCGTCCCACGCCATCCCG
CATCTGACCACCAGCGAAATGGATTTTTGCATCGAGCTGGGTAATAAGCGTTGGCAATTTAACCGCCAGT
CAGGCTTTCTTTCACAGATGTGGATTGGCGATAAAAAACAACTGCTGACGCCGCTGCGCGATCAGTTCAC
CCGTGCACCGCTGGATAACGACATTGGCGTAAGTGAAGCGACCCGCATTGACCCTAACGCCTGGGTCGAA
CGCTGGAAGGCGGCGGGCCATTACCAGGCCGAAGCAGCGTTGTTGCAGTGCACGGCAGATACACTTGCTG
ATGCGGTGCTGATTACGACCGCTCACGCGTGGCAGCATCAGGGGAAAACCTTATTTATCAGCCGGAAAAC
CTACCGGATTGATGGTAGTGGTCAAATGGCGATTACCGTTGATGTTGAAGTGGCGAGCGATACACCGCAT
CCGGCGCGGATTGGCCTGAACTGCCAGCTGGCGCAGGTAGCAGAGCGGGTAAACTGGCTCGGATTAGGGC
CGCAAGAAAACTATCCCGACCGCCTTACTGCCGCCTGTTTTGACCGCTGGGATCTGCCATTGTCAGACAT
GTATACCCCGTACGTCTTCCCGAGCGAAAACGGTCTGCGCTGCGGGACGCGCGAATTGAATTATGGCCCA
CACCAGTGGCGCGGCGACTTCCAGTTCAACATCAGCCGCTACAGTCAACAGCAACTGATGGAAACCAGCC
ATCGCCATCTGCTGCACGCGGAAGAAGGCACATGGCTGAATATCGACGGTTTCCATATGGGGATTGGTGG
CGACGACTCCTGGAGCCCGTCAGTATCGGCGGAATTCCAACTGAGCGCCGGTCGCTACCATTACCAACTT
GTCTGGTGTCAAAAATAATAGGGGCCGCTGTCATCAGATCGCCATCTCGCGCCCGTGCCTCTGACTTCTA
AGTCCAATTACTCTTCAACATCCCTACATGCTCTTTCTCCCTGTGCTCCCACCCCCTATTTTTGTTATTA
TCAAAAAACTTCTCTTAATTTCTTTGTTTTTTAGCTTCTTTTAAGTCACCTCTAACAATGAAATTGTGTA
GATTCAAAAATAGAATTAATTCGTAATAAAAAGTCGAAAAAAATTGTGCTCCCTCCCCCCATTAATAATA
ATTCTATCCCAAAATCTACACAATGTTCTGTGTACACTTCTTATGTTTTTTACTTCTGATAAATTTTTTT
GAAACATCATAGAAAAAACCGCACACAAAATACCTTATCATATGTTACGTTTCAGTTTATGACCGCAATT
TTTATTTCTTCGCACGTCTGGGCCTCTCATGACGTCAAATCATGCTCATCGTGAAAAAGTTTTGGAGTAT
TTTTGGAATTTTTCAATCAAGTGAAAGTTTATGAAATTAATTTTCCTGCTTTTGCTTTTTGGGGTTTCCC
CTATTGTTTGTCAAGATTTCGAGGACGGCGTTTTTCTTGCTAAAATCACAAGTATTGATGAGCACGATGC
AAGAAAGATCGGAAGAAGGTTTGGGTTTGAGGCTCAGTGGAAGGTGAGTAGAAGTTGATAATTTGAAAGT
GGAGTAGTGTCTATGGGGTTTTTGCCTTAAATGACAGAATACATTCCCAATATACCAAACATAACTGTTT
AAAATTAAACATTTTTCTAAATTTTATATGATTTCTTTTAAATTTGCAAAAATTACTTAAATTTGAATTC
CCGCGCAAATGAGTGACTTCATTTTCTGCATTATTGTGTTTTCCGGCTATATTAATAGGTATTTGTTTGT
GTTTTTCTTTATTTTATGATTCGAACTCCAATTTGTAAATTTTCGAACATATTTCCCTAAAGAAAAAATA
TGATTAATCTGGAAAAATTGGAAAATTATTTTTCAAATAAAAAACAAAGAAAAAAATGAAGAAAAACCTA
TTAGTTTGGCCATAAAACGCAAAAATGTCGAAAATGACGTCACTCATCTGCGCGGGAAATCAAGAATAAT
TCGGCCTTTTTTATTTTTTTGGAAAATCGTAAAACATTTAGAAAAATTTTTTAATAGTTATATGGGACTT
ATTCTGCATTTAGGGCAAAAGCCAGAGACTACTCCACCGTTAACATGAATTATGAATATTATTGCGACAA
GACCCAAACATTGATAAACCCAAATCTAGCCTACTAGTCGGCCGTACGGGCCCTTTCGTCTCGCGCGTTT
CGGTGATGACGGTGAAAACCTCTGACACATGCAGCTCCCGGAGACGGTCACAGCTTGTCTGTAAGCGGAT
GCCGGGAGCAGACAAGCCCGTCAGGGCGCGTCAGCGGGTGTTGGCGGGTGTCGGGGCTGGCTTAACTATG
CGGCATCAGAGCAGATTGTACTGAGAGTGCACCATATGCGGTGTGAAATACCGCACAGATGCGTAAGGAG
AAAATACCGCATCAGGCGGCCTTAAGGGCCTCGTGATACGCCTATTTTTATAGGTTAATGTCATGATAAT
AATGGTTTCTTAGACGTCAGGTGGCACTTTTCGGGGAAATGTGCGCGGAACCCCTATTTGTTTATTTTTC
TAAATACATTCAAATATGTATCCGCTCATGAGACAATAACCCTGATAAATGCTTCAATAATATTGAAAAA
GGAAGAGTATGAGTATTCAACATTTCCGTGTCGCCCTTATTCCCTTTTTTGCGGCATTTTGCCTTCCTGT
TTTTGCTCACCCAGAAACGCTGGTGAAAGTAAAAGATGCTGAAGATCAGTTGGGTGCACGAGTGGGTTAC
ATCGAACTGGATCTCAACAGCGGTAAGATCCTTGAGAGTTTTCGCCCCGAAGAACGTTTTCCAATGATGA
GCACTTTTAAAGTTCTGCTATGTGGCGCGGTATTATCCCGTATTGACGCCGGGCAAGAGCAACTCGGTCG
CCGCATACACTATTCTCAGAATGACTTGGTTGAGTACTCACCAGTCACAGAAAAGCATCTTACGGATGGC
ATGACAGTAAGAGAATTATGCAGTGCTGCCATAACCATGAGTGATAACACTGCGGCCAACTTACTTCTGA
CAACGATCGGAGGACCGAAGGAGCTAACCGCTTTTTTGCACAACATGGGGGATCATGTAACTCGCCTTGA
TCGTTGGGAACCGGAGCTGAATGAAGCCATACCAAACGACGAGCGTGACACCACGATGCCTGTAGCAATG
GCAACAACGTTGCGCAAACTATTAACTGGCGAACTACTTACTCTAGCTTCCCGGCAACAATTAATAGACT
GGATGGAGGCGGATAAAGTTGCAGGACCACTTCTGCGCTCGGCCCTTCCGGCTGGCTGGTTTATTGCTGA
TAAATCTGGAGCCGGTGAGCGTGGGTCTCGCGGTATCATTGCAGCACTGGGGCCAGATGGTAAGCCCTCC
CGTATCGTAGTTATCTACACGACGGGGAGTCAGGCAACTATGGATGAACGAAATAGACAGATCGCTGAGA
TAGGTGCCTCACTGATTAAGCATTGGTAACTGTCAGACCAAGTTTACTCATATATACTTTAGATTGATTT
AAAACTTCATTTTTAATTTAAAAGGATCTAGGTGAAGATCCTTTTTGATAATCTCATGACCAAAATCCCT
TAACGTGAGTTTTCGTTCCACTGAGCGTCAGACCCCGTAGAAAAGATCAAAGGATCTTCTTGAGATCCTT
TTTTTCTGCGCGTAATCTGCTGCTTGCAAACAAAAAAACCACCGCTACCAGCGGTGGTTTGTTTGCCGGA
TCAAGAGCTACCAACTCTTTTTCCGAAGGTAACTGGCTTCAGCAGAGCGCAGATACCAAATACTGTCCTT
CTAGTGTAGCCGTAGTTAGGCCACCACTTCAAGAACTCTGTAGCACCGCCTACATACCTCGCTCTGCTAA
TCCTGTTACCAGTGGCTGCTGCCAGTGGCGATAAGTCGTGTCTTACCGGGTTGGACTCAAGACGATAGTT
ACCGGATAAGGCGCAGCGGTCGGGCTGAACGGGGGGTTCGTGCACACAGCCCAGCTTGGAGCGAACGACC
TACACCGAACTGAGATACCTACAGCGTGAGCATTGAGAAAGCGCCACGCTTCCCGAAGGGAGAAAGGCGG
ACAGGTATCCGGTAAGCGGCAGGGTCGGAACAGGAGAGCGCACGAGGGAGCTTCCAGGGGGAAACGCCTG
GTATCTTTATAGTCCTGTCGGGTTTCGCCACCTCTGACTTGAGCGTCGATTTTTGTGATGCTCGTCAGGG
GGGCGGAGCCTATGGAAAAACGCCAGCAACGCGGCCTTTTTACGGTTCCTGGCCTTTTGCTGGCCTTTTG
CTCACATGTTCTTTCCTGCGTTATCCCCTGATTCTGTGGATAACCGTATTACCGCCTTTGAGTGAGCTGA
TACCGCTCGCCGCAGCCGAACGACCGAGCGCAGCGAGTCAGTGAGCGAGGAAGCGGAAGAGCGCCCAATA
CGCAAACCGCCTCTCCCCGCGCGTTGGCCGATTCATTAATGCAGCTGGCACGACAGGTTTCCCGACTGGA
AAGCGGGCAGTGAGCGCAACGCAATTAATGTGAGTTAGCTCACTCATTAGGCACCCCAGGCTTTACACTT
TATGCTTCCGGCTCGTATGTTGTGTGGAATTGTGAGCGGATAACAATTTCACACAGGAAACAGCT
