>Addgene plasmid #1437 | pPD20_97 | addgene partial sequence | sequence record 16578 | 1437_m13reverse
GNGCCTGCGGNCGACTCTAGAGGATCCCCAGCTTGCATGCCTGCAGGTCGAGGCATTTGAATTGGGGGTG
GTGGACAGTAACTGTCTGTAATAATAATTACTCCTGACCAGGTTGCAATTCGAGTTTTGATAAGCATAAT
TATACCTTGTACATTGTGGGTTTTGTGCTGTGGACGTTTTATTGTGACATCCCCATAAGCTACAAGAACA
AAAATGAAATGTAAAAGTATTGAAAACGTCGTACATTTTATATCTGAGTAGTATCCTTTGCTTTAAATGT
CCATAAAACTAATTTTATAATCAATAAAACAACGTTTGTAAATCAACTGAGTTTACAAGTAGAGACATTG
AGGGATACTTTCACTATGCTAAAGTGATAATCGACCAAATAATAACTTCACTTTGGTATTTATTCCTGTC
TTATAAATGTTATGTATGAATTAAATTCATATGCATATGGCTCACTCTGACAATTTTTAATAATCTTCCA
GATCAATATTGACTACCGATGCGGGTGGTCTTTTGCTTTGAATTCTGCTGAACTTTACACCCCGAACAGC
AATGTGTGCTTCAGCCTAAAAAAAAGTAAGTGTGTTAATCAGTGCCCCCGATTCTTCATTTTTTGCCCCT
CTCTCCCGTTTCGTCGGCAAAAGAAGAGAAAATAAAGATAAGTCTCAAGATAGGTTGGTAATCGCTAAAG
TGGTTGTGTGGATAAGAGTAGCAAAATGGCAGGAAGAGCACTTTGCGCGCACACACTGTACTCATTGTTC
TGGATAAAATTCTCTCGTTGTTTGCCGTCGGATGTCTGCCTCTCTGCATTGAGCCGGCTTCTTCACTATC
TTTAGTTAACCTAAAATGCCGTTTCTTTTCTCGTATCCCCACTATCCCGTTGAGGTTCTCTGCTCTCTTC
GCTCCCTACCGCCAGCGAGCAACTATCCGTGGGGGCGCCTTGCTCGGAAGATGGGGGGGAAGAAAGAAAA
TTTTGCTATTGCACTNGANAAGAGACTTTTCCTGCGTCANGGTTANAAACAGNGTGCAACCCTTTCCGCT
NCNANAATACANTGGAAANCCCGCCCCCCNCCCCCCCCCNGGGAAAAAAANGGCNCCCCAAAACNAAGTA
TCCCCGGCCCCCGCACCCNCNGAGGGGNGACTNCCCCCCCCCTTTCTTTTACCCCCNGGGAAGGGATGGC
CANGANCCCAGGGGGTTCNAAGAACCAAAAAAAAAAAAATTTCCGGNNNCCTGGGGGGCCNCCCCNAAAA
GGCGNCCCNAAAACAANGGNCGGGGGNAAAAAAAANCCCCAAGGNCNNATGCCNCNTCCCCCGGGGGAAA
CCCCNTTACCNGGGGAACCGNCNCCCCNCC
